Addgene plasmid #165797: pTP10
Purpose: Drosophila TP10 poly(a) terminator element
Depositing lab: Koen Venken. Depositing organization: Baylor College of Medicine. Publication: Multiplexed drug-based selection and counterselection genetic manipulations in Drosophila. Matinyan N, Karkhanis MS, Gonzalez Y, Jain A, Saltzman A, Malovannaya A, Sarrion-Perdigones A, Dierick HA, Venken KJT. Cell Rep. 2021 Sep 14;36(11):109700. doi: 10.1016/j.celrep.2021.109700. PubMed 34525356.
Backbone
  Vector backbone: pUPD
  Backbone size w/o insert (bp): 3057
  Vector type: Insect Expression
Growth in bacteria
  Bacterial resistance: Ampicillin, 100 μg/mL
  Growth temperature: 37°C
  Growth strain: DH10B
  Copy number: High Copy
Gene/Insert
  Gene/Insert name: TP10
  Species: D. melanogaster (fly)
  Insert size (bp): 666
  Cloning method: Restriction Enzyme; 5′ cloning site Unknown (unknown if destroyed)
Terms and licenses: Academic/Nonprofit Terms; Industry Terms: Not Available to Industry
Depositor comments: Terminator
How to cite: pTP10 was a gift from Koen Venken (Addgene plasmid # 165797 ; http://n2t.net/addgene:165797 ; RRID:Addgene_165797)
