[The description below was written by a language model from this plasmid's Addgene catalogue record and pLannotate feature annotations shown in this document.]
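Description:
pTP10 is a small (about 3.7 kb) part-donor plasmid that stores a single regulatory element, the TP10 polyadenylation/terminator sequence, in the pUPD backbone. The catalogue classes it as an insect expression vector and lists the 666 bp insert as a Drosophila melanogaster element. It carries no promoter or coding payload of its own, so it works as a source of a 3′ terminator module for building fly transgenes rather than as an expression construct. It is propagated in E. coli as a high-copy plasmid from a ColE1/pUC-type origin and selected with ampicillin through the bla gene under its native promoter. An f1 origin is also present, which in principle allows single-stranded DNA production.

The rest of the annotated backbone is typical of a lacZα cloning vector. It has a CAP binding site, lac promoter and operator, a lacI remnant, and a lacZα fragment, with SP6 and T7 phage promoters flanking the cloning region. The interrupted lacZα suggests that the insert replaced or split the screening cassette.

The automated annotation labels roughly 650 bp in the insert region, on the reverse strand, as a fragment matching the P74 gene of the baculovirus AcMNPV. That position and size correspond to the TP10 insert. This hints that the terminator may derive from baculoviral sequence near that locus, despite the fly species listed in the catalogue, but the record does not resolve the discrepancy. A short adjacent hit to a hornet peptide is most likely a spurious match.

The associated work concerns multiplexed drug-based selection and counterselection in Drosophila, where terminator parts like this one would be assembled downstream of marker or transgene coding sequences.
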