Features (pLannotate 1.2.2; 14 found; start..end, strand, type, name):
     78..96      -  promoter       T7 promoter: promoter for bacteriophage T7 RNA polymerase
     99..256     +  CDS            lacZα (fragment): LacZα fragment of β-galactosidase; lacZ fragment
    260..715     +  rep_origin     f1 ori (sequence partly withheld): f1 bacteriophage origin of replication; arrow indicates direction of (+) strand synthesis
    716..766     -  misc_feature   bom (fragment): basis of mobility region from pBR322
    793..897     +  promoter       AmpR promoter: bla
    898..1758    +  CDS            AmpR: β-lactamase; bla; confers resistance to ampicillin, carbenicillin, and related antibiotics
   1929..2517    +  rep_origin     ori: high-copy-number ColE1/pMB1/pBR322/pUC origin of replication
   2700..2792    +  CDS            lacI (fragment): lac repressor; lacI; The lac repressor binds to the lac operator to inhibit transcription in E. coli. This inhibition can be relieved by adding lactose or isopropyl-β-D-thiogalactopyranoside (IPTG).
   2805..2826    +  protein_bind   CAP binding site: CAP binding activates transcription in the presence of cAMP. E. coli catabolite activator protein
   2841..2871    +  promoter       lac promoter: promoter for the E. coli lac operon
   2879..2895    +  protein_bind   lac operator: The lac repressor binds to the lac operator to inhibit transcription in E. coli. This inhibition can be relieved by adding lactose or isopropyl-β-D-thiogalactopyranoside (IPTG). lac repressor encoded by lacI
   2937..2955    +  promoter       SP6 promoter: promoter for bacteriophage SP6 RNA polymerase
   2967..3029    +  CDS            VESPI_VESMG (fragment): Experimental evidence at protein level: Swiss-Prot protein existence level 1. Shows contractile activity on isolated ileum smooth muscle. From Vespa magnifica (Hornet).
   3072..3722    -  CDS            P74 (fragment): PIF0_NPVAC - Experimental evidence at protein level: Swiss-Prot protein existence level 1. Plays an essential role for oral infectivity of occlusion- derived virus (ODV) and functions also in host midgut attachment and fusion by binding to a specific host receptor. From Autographa californica nuclear polyhedrosis virus (AcMNPV).
>Addgene plasmid #165797 | pTP10 | addgene full sequence | sequence record 335098 | Addgene NGS Result
CGAGACCACTCATCGCCCAATCGAATTCCCGCGGCCGCCATGGCGGCCGGGAGCATGCGACGTCGGGCCC
AATTCGCCCTATAGTGAGTCGTATTACAATTCACTGGCCGTCGTTTTACAACGTCGTGACTGGGAAAACC
CTGGCGTTACCCAACTTAATCGCCTTGCAGCACATCCCCCTTTCGCCAGCTGGCGTAATAGCGAAGAGGC
CCGCACCGATCGCCCTTCCCAACAGTTGCGCAGCCTGAATGGCGAATGG
[124 nt withheld, positions 260-383]
C
[91 nt withheld, positions 385-475]
AGGGTGATGGTTCACGTAGTGGGCCAGCGCCCTGATAGACGGTTTTTCGCCCTTTGACGTTGGAGTCCAC
GTTCTTT
[37 nt withheld, positions 553-589]
ACCCTATCTCGGTCTATTCTTTTGATTTATAAGGGATTTTGCCGATTTCGGCCTATTGGTTAAAAAATGA
GCTGATTTAACAAAAATTTAACGCGAATTTTAACAAAATATTAACGCTTACAATTTCCTGATGCGGTATT
TTCTCCTTACGCATCTGTGCGGTATTTCACACCGCATCAGGTGGCACTTTTCGGGGAAATGTGCGCGGAA
CCCCTATTTGTTTATTTTTCTAAATACATTCAAATATGTATCCGCTCATGAGACAATAACCCTGATAAAT
GCTTCAATAATATTGAAAAAGGAAGAGTATGAGTATTCAACATTTCCGTGTCGCCCTTATTCCCTTTTTT
GCGGCATTTTGCCTTCCTGTTTTTGCTCACCCAGAAACGCTGGTGAAAGTAAAAGATGCTGAAGATCAGT
TGGGTGCACGAGTGGGTTACATCGAACTGGATCTCAACAGCGGTAAGATCCTTGAGAGTTTTCGCCCCGA
AGAACGTTTTCCAATGATGAGCACTTTTAAAGTTCTGCTATGTGGCGCGGTATTATCCCGTATTGACGCC
GGGCAAGAGCAACTCGGTCGCCGCATACACTATTCTCAGAATGACTTGGTTGAGTACTCACCAGTCACAG
AAAAGCATCTTACGGATGGCATGACAGTAAGAGAATTATGCAGTGCTGCCATAACCATGAGTGATAACAC
TGCGGCCAACTTACTTCTGACAACGATCGGAGGACCGAAGGAGCTAACCGCTTTTTTGCACAACATGGGG
GATCATGTAACTCGCCTTGATCGTTGGGAACCGGAGCTGAATGAAGCCATACCAAACGACGAGCGTGACA
CCACGATGCCTGTAGCAATGGCAACAACGTTGCGCAAACTATTAACTGGCGAACTACTTACTCTAGCTTC
CCGGCAACAATTAATAGACTGGATGGAGGCGGATAAAGTTGCAGGACCACTTCTGCGCTCGGCCCTTCCG
GCTGGCTGGTTTATTGCTGATAAATCTGGAGCCGGTGAGCGTGGGTCGCGCGGTATCATTGCAGCACTGG
GGCCAGATGGTAAGCCCTCCCGTATCGTAGTTATCTACACGACGGGGAGTCAGGCAACTATGGATGAACG
AAATAGACAGATCGCTGAGATAGGTGCCTCACTGATTAAGCATTGGTAACTGTCAGACCAAGTTTACTCA
TATATACTTTAGATTGATTTAAAACTTCATTTTTAATTTAAAAGGATCTAGGTGAAGATCCTTTTTGATA
ATCTCATGACCAAAATCCCTTAACGTGAGTTTTCGTTCCACTGAGCGTCAGACCCCGTAGAAAAGATCAA
AGGATCTTCTTGAGATCCTTTTTTTCTGCGCGTAATCTGCTGCTTGCAAACAAAAAAACCACCGCTACCA
GCGGTGGTTTGTTTGCCGGATCAAGAGCTACCAACTCTTTTTCCGAAGGTAACTGGCTTCAGCAGAGCGC
AGATACCAAATACTGTTCTTCTAGTGTAGCCGTAGTTAGGCCACCACTTCAAGAACTCTGTAGCACCGCC
TACATACCTCGCTCTGCTAATCCTGTTACCAGTGGCTGCTGCCAGTGGCGATAAGTCGTGTCTTACCGGG
TTGGACTCAAGACGATAGTTACCGGATAAGGCGCAGCGGTCGGGCTGAACGGGGGGTTCGTGCACACAGC
CCAGCTTGGAGCGAACGACCTACACCGAACTGAGATACCTACAGCGTGAGCTATGAGAAAGCGCCACGCT
TCCCGAAGGGAGAAAGGCGGACAGGTATCCGGTAAGCGGCAGGGTCGGAACAGGAGAGCGCACGAGGGAG
CTTCCAGGGGGAAACGCCTGGTATCTTTATAGTCCTGTCGGGTTTCGCCACCTCTGACTTGAGCGTCGAT
TTTTGTGATGCTCGTCAGGGGGGCGGAGCCTATGGAAAAACGCCAGCAACGCGGCCTTTTTACGGTTCCT
GGCCTTTTGCTGGCCTTTTGCTCACATGTTCTTTCCTGCGTTATCCCCTGATTCTGTGGATAACCGTATT
ACCGCCTTTGAGTGAGCTGATACCGCTCGCCGCAGCCGAACGACCGAGCGCAGCGAGTCAGTGAGCGAGG
AAGCGGAAGAGCGCCCAATACGCAAACCGCCTCTCCCCGCGCGTTGGCCGATTCATTAATGCAGCTGGCA
CGACAGGTTTCCCGACTGGAAAGCGGGCAGTGAGCGCAACGCAATTAATGTGAGTTAGCTCACTCATTAG
GCACCCCAGGCTTTACACTTTATGCTTCCGGCTCGTATGTTGTGTGGAATTGTGAGCGGATAACAATTTC
ACACAGGAAACAGCTATGACCATGATTACGCCAAGCTATTTAGGTGACACTATAGAATACTCAAGCTATG
CATCCAACGCGTTGGGAGCTCTCCCATATGGTCGACCTGCAGGCGGCCGCGAATTCACTAGTGATTGGGC
GATGAGTGGTCTCGGCTTATGAATCGTTTTTAAAATAACAAATCAATTGTTTTATAATATTCGTACGATT
CTTTGATTATGTAATAAAATGTGATCATTAGGAAGATTACGAAAAATATAAAAAATATGAGTTCTGTGTG
TATAACAAATGCTGTAAACGCCACAATTGTGTTTGTTGCAAATAAACCCATGATTATTTGATTAAAATTG
TTGTTTTCTTTGTTCATAGACAATAGTGTGTTTTGCCTAAACGTGTACTGCATAAACTCCATGCGAGTGT
ATAGCGAGCTAGTGGCTAACGCTTGCCCCACCAAAGTAGATTCGTCAAAATCCTCAATTTCATCACCCTC
CTCCAAGTTTAACATTTGGCCGTCGGAATTAACTTCTAAAGATGCCACATAATCTAATAAATGAAATAGA
GATTCAAACGTGGCGTCATCGTCCGTTTCGACCATTTCCGAAAAGAACTCGGGCATAAACTCTATGATTT
CTCTGGACGTGGTGTTGTCGAAACTCTCAAAGTACGCAGTCAGGAACGTGCGCGACATGTCGTCGGGAAA
CTCGCGCGGAAACATGTTGTTGTAACCGAACGGGTCCCATAGCGCCAAAACCAAATCTGCCAGCGTCAAT
AGAATGAGCACGATGCCGACAATGGAGCTGGCTTGGATAGCGATTCGAGTTAACCAGT
